>Addgene plasmid #18965 | ODD-Luciferase-pcDNA3 | addgene partial sequence | sequence record 66194 | CMV-F 5'-CGCAAATGGGCGGTAGGCGTG-3'
AGCAGAGCTCTCTGGCTAACTAGAGAACCCACTGCTTACTGGCTTATCGAAATTAATACGACTCACTATA
GGGAGACCCAAGCTTGGATCCGAATTCGCCACCATGGAATTCAAGTTGGAATTGGTAGAAAAACTTTTTG
CTGAAGACACAGAAGCAAAGAACCCATTTTCTACTCAGGACACAGATTTAGACTTGGAGATGTTAGCTCC
CTATATCCCAATGGATGATGACTTCCAGTTACGTTCCTTCGATCAGTTGTCACCATTAGAAAGCAGTTCC
GCAAGCCCTGAAAGCGCAAGTCCTCAAAGCACAGTTACAGTATTCCAGCAGACTCAAATACAAGAACCTA
CTGCTAATGCCACCACTACCACTGCCACCACTGATGAATTAAAAACAGTGACAAAAGACCGTATGGAAGA
CATTAAAATATTGATTGCATCTCCATCTCCTACCCACATACATAAAGAAACTACTGAAGACGCCAAAAAC
ATAAAGAAAGGCCCGGCGCCATTCTATCCGCTGGAAGATGGAACCGCTGGAGAGCAACTGCATAAGGCTA
TGAAGAGATACGCCCTGGTTCCTGGAACAATTGCTTTTACAGATGCACATATCGAGGTGGACATCACTTA
CGCTGAGTACTTCGAAATGTCCGTTCGGTTGGCAGAAGCTATGAAACGATATGGGCTGAATACAAATCAC
AGAATCGTCGTATGCAGTGAAAACTCTCTTCAATTCTTTATGCCGGTGTTGGGCGCGTTATTTATCGGAG
TTGCAGTTGCGCCCGCGAACGACATTTATAATGAACGTGAATTGCTCAACAGTATGGGCATTTCGCAGCC
TACCGTGGTGTTCGTTTCCAAAAAGGGGTTGCAAAAAATTTTGAACGTGCAAAAAAAGCTCCCAATC
