[The description below was written by a language model from this plasmid's Addgene catalogue record.]
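Description:
ODD-Luciferase-pcDNA3 is a mammalian expression plasmid built on the Invitrogen pcDNA3 backbone (about 5.4 kb without insert). It is maintained in E. coli as a high-copy plasmid under ampicillin selection, and it carries a neomycin resistance marker so that stably transfected mammalian cells can be selected with G418. The record does not name the promoter. pcDNA3 conventionally drives inserts from the CMV immediate-early promoter, and its cloning site is flanked by T7 and SP6 promoter sequences, which fits their listing here as the sequencing primer sites.

The roughly 2 kb insert, cloned between HindIII and XbaI sites that both remain intact, encodes the oxygen-dependent degradation domain (ODD) of human HIF1A fused in frame to the firefly luciferase open reading frame. The exact residue boundaries of the ODD segment are not stated. In HIF-1α, this domain contains the prolyl residues that are hydroxylated by HIF prolyl hydroxylases when oxygen is available. Hydroxylation marks the protein for recognition by the VHL ubiquitin ligase complex and for proteasomal degradation. Fusing the domain to luciferase makes the reporter subject to the same regulation: the fusion protein is unstable and light output is low under normoxia, while hypoxia or inhibition of the prolyl hydroxylases lets the protein accumulate and the bioluminescent signal rise.

The construct therefore serves as a reporter of HIF prolyl hydroxylase activity and oxygen sensing. The associated publication describes the same reporter concept applied to noninvasive imaging of hydroxylase activity in mice, including assessment of an oral agent that stimulates erythropoietin production.
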