Addgene plasmid #18965: ODD-Luciferase-pcDNA3
Depositing lab: William Kaelin. Publication: Mouse model for noninvasive imaging of HIF prolyl hydroxylase activity: assessment of an oral agent that stimulates erythropoietin production. Safran M, Kim WY, O'Connell F, Flippin L, Gunzler V, Horner JW, Depinho RA, Kaelin WG. Proc Natl Acad Sci U S A. 2006 Jan 3. 103(1):105-10. 10.1073/pnas.0509459103 PubMed 16373502.
Backbone
  Vector backbone: pcDNA3
  Backbone manufacturer: Invitrogen
  Backbone size w/o insert (bp): 5352
  Vector type: Mammalian Expression
  Selectable markers: Neomycin (select with G418)
Growth in bacteria
  Bacterial resistance: Ampicillin, 100 μg/mL
  Growth temperature: 37°C
  Growth strain: DH5alpha
  Growth instructions: DH5alpha
  Copy number: High Copy
Gene/Insert
  Gene/Insert name: ODD-Firefly Luciferase (alt name: HIF1a-ODD)
  Species: H. sapiens (human)
  Insert size (bp): 2047
  Mutation: HIF1a ODD sequence fused in frame to luciferase ORF
  GenBank ID: AAA89082
  Entrez Gene: HIF1A (a.k.a. HIF-1-alpha, HIF-1A, HIF-1alpha, HIF1, HIF1-ALPHA, MOP1, PASD8, bHLHe78)
  Cloning method: Restriction Enzyme; 5′ cloning site Hind III (not destroyed); 3′ cloning site Xba I (not destroyed)
  Sequencing primers: 5′ T7; 3′ SP6
Terms and licenses: Academic/Nonprofit Terms; Industry Terms: Not Available to Industry
How to cite: ODD-Luciferase-pcDNA3 was a gift from William Kaelin (Addgene plasmid # 18965 ; http://n2t.net/addgene:18965 ; RRID:Addgene_18965)
