LOCUS       Exported 7399 bp ds-DNA circular SYN 12-MAY-2021
DEFINITION  synthetic circular DNA
ACCESSION   .
VERSION     .
KEYWORDS    ODD-Luciferase-pcDNA3
SOURCE      synthetic DNA construct
  ORGANISM  synthetic DNA construct
REFERENCE   1 (bases 1 to 7399)
  AUTHORS   Safran M, Kim WY, O'Connell F, Flippin L, Gunzler V, Horner JW,
            Depinho RA, Kaelin WG
  TITLE     Mouse model for noninvasive imaging of HIF prolyl hydroxylase
            activity: assessment of an oral agent that stimulates erythropoietin
            production.
  JOURNAL   Proc Natl Acad Sci U S A. 2006 Jan 3. 103(1):105-10.
  PUBMED    16373502
REFERENCE   2 (bases 1 to 7399)
  AUTHORS   .
  TITLE     Direct Submission
  JOURNAL   Exported May 12, 2021 from SnapGene Server 1.1.58
            http://www.snapgene.com
FEATURES             Location/Qualifiers
     source          1..7399
                     /organism="synthetic DNA construct"
                     /mol_type="other DNA"
     primer_bind     complement(44..63)
                     /label=pRS-marker
                     /note="pRS vectors, use to sequence yeast selectable
                     marker"
     enhancer        235..614
                     /label=CMV enhancer
                     /note="human cytomegalovirus immediate early enhancer"
     promoter        615..818
                     /label=CMV promoter
                     /note="human cytomegalovirus (CMV) immediate early
                     promoter"
     primer_bind     769..789
                     /label=CMV-F
                     /note="Human CMV immediate early promoter, forward primer"
     primer_bind     863..882
                     /label=T7
                     /note="T7 promoter, forward primer"
     promoter        863..881
                     /label=T7 promoter
                     /note="promoter for bacteriophage T7 RNA polymerase"
     regulatory      907..916
                     /regulatory_class="other"
                     /note="vertebrate consensus sequence for strong initiation
                     of translation (Kozak, 1987)"
     CDS             1285..2934
                     /codon_start=1
                     /gene="luc+"
                     /product="firefly luciferase"
                     /label=luciferase
                     /note="enhanced luc+ version of the luciferase gene"
                     /translation="EDAKNIKKGPAPFYPLEDGTAGEQLHKAMKRYALVPGTIAFTDAH
                     IEVDITYAEYFEMSVRLAEAMKRYGLNTNHRIVVCSENSLQFFMPVLGALFIGVAVAPA
                     NDIYNERELLNSMGISQPTVVFVSKKGLQKILNVQKKLPIIQKIIIMDSKTDYQGFQSM
                     YTFVTSHLPPGFNEYDFVPESFDRDKTIALIMNSSGSTGLPKGVALPHRTACVRFSHAR
                     DPIFGNQIIPDTAILSVVPFHHGFGMFTTLGYLICGFRVVLMYRFEEELFLRSLQDYKI
                     QSALLVPTLFSFFAKSTLIDKYDLSNLHEIASGGAPLSKEVGEAVAKRFHLPGIRQGYG
                     LTETTSAILITPEGDDKPGAVGKVVPFFEAKVVDLDTGKTLGVNQRGELCVRGPMIMSG
                     YVNNPEATNALIDKDGWLHSGDIAYWDEDEHFFIVDRLKSLIKYKGYQVAPAELESILL
                     QHPNIFDAGVAGLPDDDAGELPAAVVVLEHGKTMTEKEIVDYVASQVTTAKKLRGGVVF
                     VDEVPKGLTGKLDARKIREILIKAKKGGKIAV"
     primer_bind     complement(1348..1366)
                     /label=LucNrev
                     /note="Firefly luciferase, reverse primer"
     promoter        complement(2951..2969)
                     /label=SP6 promoter
                     /note="promoter for bacteriophage SP6 RNA polymerase"
     primer_bind     complement(2952..2969)
                     /label=SP6
                     /note="SP6 promoter, forward primer"
     primer_bind     complement(2989..3006)
                     /label=BGH-rev
                     /note="Bovine growth hormone terminator, reverse primer.
                     Also called BGH reverse"
     polyA_signal    2995..3219
                     /label=bGH poly(A) signal
                     /note="bovine growth hormone polyadenylation signal"
     rep_origin      3265..3693
                     /direction=RIGHT
                     /label=f1 ori
                     /note="f1 bacteriophage origin of replication; arrow
                     indicates direction of (+) strand synthesis"
     primer_bind     complement(3352..3371)
                     /label=F1ori-R
                     /note="F1 origin, reverse primer"
     primer_bind     3562..3583
                     /label=F1ori-F
                     /note="F1 origin, forward primer"
     primer_bind     complement(3702..3722)
                     /label=pBABE 3'
                     /note="SV40 enhancer, reverse primer for pBABE vectors"
     promoter        3707..4037
                     /label=SV40 promoter
                     /note="SV40 enhancer and early promoter"
     rep_origin      3888..4023
                     /label=SV40 ori
                     /note="SV40 origin of replication"
     primer_bind     3950..3969
                     /label=SV40pro-F
                     /note="SV40 promoter/origin, forward primer"
     CDS             4104..4898
                     /codon_start=1
                     /gene="aph(3')-II (or nptII)"
                     /product="aminoglycoside phosphotransferase from Tn5"
                     /label=NeoR/KanR
                     /note="confers resistance to neomycin, kanamycin, and G418
                     (Geneticin(R))"
                     /translation="MIEQDGLHAGSPAAWVERLFGYDWAQQTIGCSDAAVFRLSAQGRP
                     VLFVKTDLSGALNELQDEAARLSWLATTGVPCAAVLDVVTEAGRDWLLLGEVPGQDLLS
                     SHLAPAEKVSIMADAMRRLHTLDPATCPFDHQAKHRIERARTRMEAGLVDQDDLDEEHQ
                     GLAPAELFARLKARMPDGEDLVVTHGDACLPNIMVENGRFSGFIDCGRLGVADRYQDIA
                     LATRDIAEELGGEWADRFLVLYGIAAPDSQRIAFYRLLDEFF"
     primer_bind     complement(4158..4177)
                     /label=Neo-R
                     /note="Neomycin resistance gene, reverse primer"
     primer_bind     4768..4787
                     /label=Neo-F
                     /note="Neomycin resistance gene, forward primer"
     polyA_signal    5072..5193
                     /label=SV40 poly(A) signal
                     /note="SV40 polyadenylation signal"
     primer_bind     complement(5109..5128)
                     /label=SV40pA-R
                     /note="SV40 polyA, reverse primer"
     primer_bind     5163..5182
                     /label=EBV-rev
                     /note="SV40 polyA terminator, reverse primer"
     primer_bind     complement(5242..5258)
                     /label=M13 rev
                     /note="common sequencing primer, one of multiple similar
                     variants"
     primer_bind     complement(5242..5258)
                     /label=M13 Reverse
                     /note="In lacZ gene. Also called M13-rev"
     primer_bind     complement(5255..5277)
                     /label=M13/pUC Reverse
                     /note="In lacZ gene"
     protein_bind    5266..5282
                     /label=lac operator
                     /bound_moiety="lac repressor encoded by lacI"
                     /note="The lac repressor binds to the lac operator to
                     inhibit transcription in E. coli. This inhibition can be
                     relieved by adding lactose or
                     isopropyl-beta-D-thiogalactopyranoside (IPTG)."
     promoter        complement(5290..5320)
                     /label=lac promoter
                     /note="promoter for the E. coli lac operon"
     protein_bind    5335..5356
                     /label=CAP binding site
                     /bound_moiety="E. coli catabolite activator protein"
                     /note="CAP binding activates transcription in the presence
                     of cAMP."
     primer_bind     complement(5473..5490)
                     /label=L4440
                     /note="L4440 vector, forward primer"
     rep_origin      complement(5644..6232)
                     /direction=LEFT
                     /label=ori
                     /note="high-copy-number ColE1/pMB1/pBR322/pUC origin of
                     replication"
     primer_bind     complement(5724..5743)
                     /label=pBR322ori-F
                     /note="pBR322 origin, forward primer"
     CDS             complement(6403..7263)
                     /codon_start=1
                     /gene="bla"
                     /product="beta-lactamase"
                     /label=AmpR
                     /note="confers resistance to ampicillin, carbenicillin, and
                     related antibiotics"
                     /translation="MSIQHFRVALIPFFAAFCLPVFAHPETLVKVKDAEDQLGARVGYI
                     ELDLNSGKILESFRPEERFPMMSTFKVLLCGAVLSRIDAGQEQLGRRIHYSQNDLVEYS
                     PVTEKHLTDGMTVRELCSAAITMSDNTAANLLLTTIGGPKELTAFLHNMGDHVTRLDRW
                     EPELNEAIPNDERDTTMPVAMATTLRKLLTGELLTLASRQQLIDWMEADKVAGPLLRSA
                     LPAGWFIADKSGAGERGSRGIIAALGPDGKPSRIVVIYTTGSQATMDERNRQIAEIGAS
                     LIKHW"
     primer_bind     7026..7045
                     /label=Amp-R
                     /note="Ampicillin resistance gene, reverse primer"
     promoter        complement(7264..7368)
                     /gene="bla"
                     /label=AmpR promoter
ORIGIN
        1 gacggatcgg gagatctccc gatcccctat ggtcgactct cagtacaatc tgctctgatg
       61 ccgcatagtt aagccagtat ctgctccctg cttgtgtgtt ggaggtcgct gagtagtgcg
      121 cgagcaaaat ttaagctaca acaaggcaag gcttgaccga caattgcatg aagaatctgc
      181 ttagggttag gcgttttgcg ctgcttcgcg atgtacgggc cagatatacg cgttgacatt
      241 gattattgac tagttattaa tagtaatcaa ttacggggtc attagttcat agcccatata
      301 tggagttccg cgttacataa cttacggtaa atggcccgcc tggctgaccg cccaacgacc
      361 cccgcccatt gacgtcaata atgacgtatg ttcccatagt aacgccaata gggactttcc
      421 attgacgtca atgggtggac tatttacggt aaactgccca cttggcagta catcaagtgt
      481 atcatatgcc aagtacgccc cctattgacg tcaatgacgg taaatggccc gcctggcatt
      541 atgcccagta catgacctta tgggactttc ctacttggca gtacatctac gtattagtca
      601 tcgctattac catggtgatg cggttttggc agtacatcaa tgggcgtgga tagcggtttg
      661 actcacgggg atttccaagt ctccacccca ttgacgtcaa tgggagtttg ttttggcacc
      721 aaaatcaacg ggactttcca aaatgtcgta acaactccgc cccattgacg caaatgggcg
      781 gtaggcgtgt acggtgggag gtctatataa gcagagctct ctggctaact agagaaccca
      841 ctgcttactg gcttatcgaa attaatacga ctcactatag ggagacccaa gcttggatcc
      901 gaattcgcca ccatggaatt caagttggaa ttggtagaaa aactttttgc tgaagacaca
      961 gaagcaaaga acccattttc tactcaggac acagatttag acttggagat gttagctccc
     1021 tatatcccaa tggatgatga cttccagtta cgttccttcg atcagttgtc accattagaa
     1081 agcagttccg caagccctga aagcgcaagt cctcaaagca cagttacagt attccagcag
     1141 actcaaatac aagaacctac tgctaatgcc accactacca ctgccaccac tgatgaatta
     1201 aaaacagtga caaaagaccg tatggaagac attaaaatat tgattgcatc tccatctcct
     1261 acccacatac ataaagaaac tactgaagac gccaaaaaca taaagaaagg cccggcgcca
     1321 ttctatccgc tggaagatgg aaccgctgga gagcaactgc ataaggctat gaagagatac
     1381 gccctggttc ctggaacaat tgcttttaca gatgcacata tcgaggtgga catcacttac
     1441 gctgagtact tcgaaatgtc cgttcggttg gcagaagcta tgaaacgata tgggctgaat
     1501 acaaatcaca gaatcgtcgt atgcagtgaa aactctcttc aattctttat gccggtgttg
     1561 ggcgcgttat ttatcggagt tgcagttgcg cccgcgaacg acatttataa tgaacgtgaa
     1621 ttgctcaaca gtatgggcat ttcgcagcct accgtggtgt tcgtttccaa aaaggggttg
     1681 caaaaaattt tgaacgtgca aaaaaagctc ccaatcatcc aaaaaattat tatcatggat
     1741 tctaaaacgg attaccaggg atttcagtcg atgtacacgt tcgtcacatc tcatctacct
     1801 cccggtttta atgaatacga ttttgtgcca gagtccttcg atagggacaa gacaattgca
     1861 ctgatcatga actcctctgg atctactggt ctgcctaaag gtgtcgctct gcctcataga
     1921 actgcctgcg tgagattctc gcatgccaga gatcctattt ttggcaatca aatcattccg
     1981 gatactgcga ttttaagtgt tgttccattc catcacggtt ttggaatgtt tactacactc
     2041 ggatatttga tatgtggatt tcgagtcgtc ttaatgtata gatttgaaga agagctgttt
     2101 ctgaggagcc ttcaggatta caagattcaa agtgcgctgc tggtgccaac cctattctcc
     2161 ttcttcgcca aaagcactct gattgacaaa tacgatttat ctaatttaca cgaaattgct
     2221 tctggtggcg ctcccctctc taaggaagtc ggggaagcgg ttgccaagag gttccatctg
     2281 ccaggtatca ggcaaggata tgggctcact gagactacat cagctattct gattacaccc
     2341 gagggggatg ataaaccggg cgcggtcggt aaagttgttc cattttttga agcgaaggtt
     2401 gtggatctgg ataccgggaa aacgctgggc gttaatcaaa gaggcgaact gtgtgtgaga
     2461 ggtcctatga ttatgtccgg ttatgtaaac aatccggaag cgaccaacgc cttgattgac
     2521 aaggatggat ggctacattc tggagacata gcttactggg acgaagacga acacttcttc
     2581 atcgttgacc gcctgaagtc tctgattaag tacaaaggct atcaggtggc tcccgctgaa
     2641 ttggaatcca tcttgctcca acaccccaac atcttcgacg caggtgtcgc aggtcttccc
     2701 gacgatgacg ccggtgaact tcccgccgcc gttgttgttt tggagcacgg aaagacgatg
     2761 acggaaaaag agatcgtgga ttacgtcgcc agtcaagtaa caaccgcgaa aaagttgcgc
     2821 ggaggagttg tgtttgtgga cgaagtaccg aaaggtctta ccggaaaact cgacgcaaga
     2881 aaaatcagag agatcctcat aaaggccaag aagggcggaa agatcgccgt gtaattctag
     2941 agggccctat tctatagtgt cacctaaatg ctagagctcg ctgatcagcc tcgactgtgc
     3001 cttctagttg ccagccatct gttgtttgcc cctcccccgt gccttccttg accctggaag
     3061 gtgccactcc cactgtcctt tcctaataaa atgaggaaat tgcatcgcat tgtctgagta
     3121 ggtgtcattc tattctgggg ggtggggtgg ggcaggacag caagggggag gattgggaag
     3181 acaatagcag gcatgctggg gatgcggtgg gctctatggc ttctgaggcg gaaagaacca
     3241 gctggggctc tagggggtat ccccnnnnnn nnnnnnnnnn nnnnnnnnnn nnnnnnnnnn
     3301 nnnnnnnnnn nnnnnnnnnn nnnnnnnnnn nnnnnnnnnn nnnnnnnnnn nnnnnnnnnn
     3361 nnnnnnnnnn nnnnnnnnnn nnnnnnnncg ccggctttcc ccgtcaagct ctaaatcggg
     3421 gcannnnnnn nnnnnnnnnn nnnnnnnnnn nnnnnnnnnn nnnnnnnnnn nnnnnnnnnn
     3481 annnnnnnnn nnnnnnnnnn nnnnnnnnnn nnnnnnnnnn nnnnnnnnnn cctttgacgt
     3541 tggagtccac gttctttaat agtggactct tgttccaaac tggaacaaca ctcaacccta
     3601 tctcggtcta ttcttttgat ttataaggga ttttggggat ttcggcctat tggttaaaaa
     3661 atgagctgat ttaacaaaaa tttaacgcga attaattctg tggaatgtgt gtcagttagg
     3721 gtgtggaaag tccccaggct ccccaggcag gcagaagtat gcaaagcatg catctcaatt
     3781 agtcagcaac caggtgtgga aagtccccag gctccccagc aggcagaagt atgcaaagca
     3841 tgcatctcaa ttagtcagca accatagtcc cgcccctaac tccgcccatc ccgcccctaa
     3901 ctccgcccag ttccgcccat tctccgcccc atggctgact aatttttttt atttatgcag
     3961 aggccgaggc cgcctctgcc tctgagctat tccagaagta gtgaggaggc ttttttggag
     4021 gcctaggctt ttgcaaaaag ctcccgggag cttgtatatc cattttcgga tctgatcaag
     4081 agacaggatg aggatcgttt cgcatgattg aacaagatgg attgcacgca ggttctccgg
     4141 ccgcttgggt ggagaggcta ttcggctatg actgggcaca acagacaatc ggctgctctg
     4201 atgccgccgt gttccggctg tcagcgcagg ggcgcccggt tctttttgtc aagaccgacc
     4261 tgtccggtgc cctgaatgaa ctgcaggacg aggcagcgcg gctatcgtgg ctggccacga
     4321 cgggcgttcc ttgcgcagct gtgctcgacg ttgtcactga agcgggaagg gactggctgc
     4381 tattgggcga agtgccgggg caggatctcc tgtcatctca ccttgctcct gccgagaaag
     4441 tatccatcat ggctgatgca atgcggcggc tgcatacgct tgatccggct acctgcccat
     4501 tcgaccacca agcgaaacat cgcatcgagc gagcacgtac tcggatggaa gccggtcttg
     4561 tcgatcagga tgatctggac gaagagcatc aggggctcgc gccagccgaa ctgttcgcca
     4621 ggctcaaggc gcgcatgccc gacggcgagg atctcgtcgt gacccatggc gatgcctgct
     4681 tgccgaatat catggtggaa aatggccgct tttctggatt catcgactgt ggccggctgg
     4741 gtgtggcgga ccgctatcag gacatagcgt tggctacccg tgatattgct gaagagcttg
     4801 gcggcgaatg ggctgaccgc ttcctcgtgc tttacggtat cgccgctccc gattcgcagc
     4861 gcatcgcctt ctatcgcctt cttgacgagt tcttctgagc gggactctgg ggttcgaaat
     4921 gaccgaccaa gcgacgccca acctgccatc acgagatttc gattccaccg ccgccttcta
     4981 tgaaaggttg ggcttcggaa tcgttttccg ggacgccggc tggatgatcc tccagcgcgg
     5041 ggatctcatg ctggagttct tcgcccaccc caacttgttt attgcagctt ataatggtta
     5101 caaataaagc aatagcatca caaatttcac aaataaagca tttttttcac tgcattctag
     5161 ttgtggtttg tccaaactca tcaatgtatc ttatcatgtc tgtataccgt cgacctctag
     5221 ctagagcttg gcgtaatcat ggtcatagct gtttcctgtg tgaaattgtt atccgctcac
     5281 aattccacac aacatacgag ccggaagcat aaagtgtaaa gcctggggtg cctaatgagt
     5341 gagctaactc acattaattg cgttgcgctc actgcccgct ttccagtcgg gaaacctgtc
     5401 gtgccagctg cattaatgaa tcggccaacg cgcggggaga ggcggtttgc gtattgggcg
     5461 ctcttccgct tcctcgctca ctgactcgct gcgctcggtc gttcggctgc ggcgagcggt
     5521 atcagctcac tcaaaggcgg taatacggtt atccacagaa tcaggggata acgcaggaaa
     5581 gaacatgtga gcaaaaggcc agcaaaaggc caggaaccgt aaaaaggccg cgttgctggc
     5641 gtttttccat aggctccgcc cccctgacga gcatcacaaa aatcgacgct caagtcagag
     5701 gtggcgaaac ccgacaggac tataaagata ccaggcgttt ccccctggaa gctccctcgt
     5761 gcgctctcct gttccgaccc tgccgcttac cggatacctg tccgcctttc tcccttcggg
     5821 aagcgtggcg ctttctcaat gctcacgctg taggtatctc agttcggtgt aggtcgttcg
     5881 ctccaagctg ggctgtgtgc acgaaccccc cgttcagccc gaccgctgcg ccttatccgg
     5941 taactatcgt cttgagtcca acccggtaag acacgactta tcgccactgg cagcagccac
     6001 tggtaacagg attagcagag cgaggtatgt aggcggtgct acagagttct tgaagtggtg
     6061 gcctaactac ggctacacta gaaggacagt atttggtatc tgcgctctgc tgaagccagt
     6121 taccttcgga aaaagagttg gtagctcttg atccggcaaa caaaccaccg ctggtagcgg
     6181 tggttttttt gtttgcaagc agcagattac gcgcagaaaa aaaggatctc aagaagatcc
     6241 tttgatcttt tctacggggt ctgacgctca gtggaacgaa aactcacgtt aagggatttt
     6301 ggtcatgaga ttatcaaaaa ggatcttcac ctagatcctt ttaaattaaa aatgaagttt
     6361 taaatcaatc taaagtatat atgagtaaac ttggtctgac agttaccaat gcttaatcag
     6421 tgaggcacct atctcagcga tctgtctatt tcgttcatcc atagttgcct gactccccgt
     6481 cgtgtagata actacgatac gggagggctt accatctggc cccagtgctg caatgatacc
     6541 gcgagaccca cgctcaccgg ctccagattt atcagcaata aaccagccag ccggaagggc
     6601 cgagcgcaga agtggtcctg caactttatc cgcctccatc cagtctatta attgttgccg
     6661 ggaagctaga gtaagtagtt cgccagttaa tagtttgcgc aacgttgttg ccattgctac
     6721 aggcatcgtg gtgtcacgct cgtcgtttgg tatggcttca ttcagctccg gttcccaacg
     6781 atcaaggcga gttacatgat cccccatgtt gtgcaaaaaa gcggttagct ccttcggtcc
     6841 tccgatcgtt gtcagaagta agttggccgc agtgttatca ctcatggtta tggcagcact
     6901 gcataattct cttactgtca tgccatccgt aagatgcttt tctgtgactg gtgagtactc
     6961 aaccaagtca ttctgagaat agtgtatgcg gcgaccgagt tgctcttgcc cggcgtcaat
     7021 acgggataat accgcgccac atagcagaac tttaaaagtg ctcatcattg gaaaacgttc
     7081 ttcggggcga aaactctcaa ggatcttacc gctgttgaga tccagttcga tgtaacccac
     7141 tcgtgcaccc aactgatctt cagcatcttt tactttcacc agcgtttctg ggtgagcaaa
     7201 aacaggaagg caaaatgccg caaaaaaggg aataagggcg acacggaaat gttgaatact
     7261 catactcttc ctttttcaat attattgaag catttatcag ggttattgtc tcatgagcgg
     7321 atacatattt gaatgtattt agaaaaataa acaaataggg gttccgcgca catttccccg
     7381 aaaagtgcca cctgacgtc
//
